Addgene plasmid #168400: pTL339
Purpose: pGBKT7 yeast two-hybrid plasmid
Depositing lab: Sophien Kamoun. Depositing organization: Sainsbury Laboratory, Norwich. Publication: A single amino acid polymorphism in a conserved effector of the multihost blast fungus pathogen expands host-target binding spectrum. Bentham AR, Petit-Houdenot Y, Win J, Chuma I, Terauchi R, Banfield MJ, Kamoun S, Langner T. PLoS Pathog. 2021 Nov 10;17(11):e1009957. doi: 10.1371/journal.ppat.1009957. eCollection 2021 Nov. PubMed 34758051.
Backbone
  Vector backbone: pGBKT7
  Vector type: Yeast Expression
Growth in bacteria
  Bacterial resistance: Kanamycin, 50 μg/mL
  Growth temperature: 37°C
  Growth strain: DH5alpha
  Copy number: High Copy
Gene/Insert
  Gene/Insert name: LOC_ Os04g32830
  Species: Oryza sativa
  Cloning method: Unknown
Terms and licenses: Academic/Nonprofit Terms; Industry Terms: Not Available to Industry
How to cite: pTL339 was a gift from Sophien Kamoun (Addgene plasmid # 168400 ; http://n2t.net/addgene:168400 ; RRID:Addgene_168400)
