[The description below was written by a language model from this plasmid's Addgene catalogue record and pLannotate feature annotations shown in this document.]
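Description:
pTL339 is a yeast two-hybrid bait plasmid built on the pGBKT7 backbone, carrying a rice (Oryza sativa) coding sequence recorded as LOC_Os04g32830. It is a yeast–E. coli shuttle vector. In bacteria it replicates from a high-copy ColE1/pUC-type origin and is selected with kanamycin through a Tn5-derived NeoR/KanR gene driven by the AmpR (bla) promoter. In Saccharomyces cerevisiae it is maintained episomally by the 2μ origin and selected by tryptophan prototrophy through the TRP1 marker and its native promoter. An f1 origin is also present, along with several small annotated fragments (lacI, lacZα, rop, bom, ble, poly(A) signals) that appear to be backbone remnants rather than functional parts.

The expression cassette is driven by the yeast ADH1 promoter, which directs production of the GAL4 DNA-binding domain. The rice insert lies downstream of this domain, presumably fused in frame as is usual for this backbone, and is followed by T7 and ADH1 terminators. The annotation tool matches a 234 nt stretch of the insert to a fragment of the rice protein Pi21, which is described as involved in defence responses and in slowing defence against Magnaporthe oryzae. The record does not state whether the full-length gene or only a domain was cloned, and the cloning method is unknown. A T7 promoter between the GAL4 domain and the insert allows in vitro transcription of the insert alone.

In a two-hybrid assay, this bait would be co-expressed with a GAL4 activation-domain prey, and interaction between the two proteins reconstitutes GAL4 activity at reporter genes. The associated publication concerns a conserved blast fungus effector and its host-target binding spectrum, which suggests the plasmid was used to test effector binding to this rice protein.
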