Features (pLannotate 1.2.2; 24 found; start..end, strand, type, name):
     30..734     +  promoter       ADH1 promoter: S. cerevisiae ADH1; promoter for alcohol dehydrogenase 1
    762..1202    +  CDS            GAL4 DNA binding domain: DNA binding domain of the GAL4 transcriptional activator; Saccharomyces cerevisiae GAL4 (truncated)
   1213..1231    +  promoter       T7 promoter: promoter for bacteriophage T7 RNA polymerase
   1305..1538    +  CDS            PI21 (fragment): PI21_ORYSJ - Also known as rMg40. Experimental evidence at transcript level: Swiss-Prot protein existence level 2. Involved in defense responses (PubMed:19696351, PubMed:26740780). Contributes to slowing defense responses toward Magnaporthe oryzae (PubMed:19696351). From Oryza sativa subsp. japonica (Rice).
   1604..1651    +  terminator     T7 terminator: transcription terminator for bacteriophage T7 RNA polymerase
   1678..1865    +  terminator     ADH1 terminator: S. cerevisiae ADH1; transcription terminator for the S. cerevisiae alcohol dehydrogenase 1 (ADH1) gene
   1913..1929    -  protein_bind   lac operator: The lac repressor binds to the lac operator to inhibit transcription in E. coli. This inhibition can be relieved by adding lactose or isopropyl-β-D-thiogalactopyranoside (IPTG). lac repressor encoded by lacI
   1937..1967    -  promoter       lac promoter: promoter for the E. coli lac operon
   1982..2003    -  protein_bind   CAP binding site: CAP binding activates transcription in the presence of cAMP. E. coli catabolite activator protein
   2016..2108    -  CDS            lacI (fragment): lac repressor; lacI; The lac repressor binds to the lac operator to inhibit transcription in E. coli. This inhibition can be relieved by adding lactose or isopropyl-β-D-thiogalactopyranoside (IPTG).
   2291..2879    -  rep_origin     ori: high-copy-number ColE1/pMB1/pBR322/pUC origin of replication
   3101..3117    +  polyA_signal   bGH poly(A) signal (fragment): bovine growth hormone polyadenylation signal
   3208..3255    -  polyA_signal   HSV TK poly(A) signal: herpes simplex virus thymidine kinase polyadenylation signal (Cole and Stacy, 1985)
   3314..3466    -  CDS            ble (fragment): BLE_KLEPN - Experimental evidence at protein level: Swiss-Prot protein existence level 1. Binding protein with a strong affinity to the bleomycin family of antibiotics. Binds to CL990; an antimitotic-antibiotic compound. From Klebsiella pneumoniae.
   3487..4281    -  CDS            NeoR/KanR: aminoglycoside phosphotransferase from Tn5; aph(3')-II (or nptII); confers resistance to neomycin, kanamycin, and G418 (Geneticin®)
   4282..4386    -  promoter       AmpR promoter: bla
   4413..5755    -  rep_origin     2μ ori: yeast 2μ plasmid origin of replication
   5823..5858    +  CDS            rop (fragment): Rop protein, which maintains plasmids at low copy number; rop
   5960..6009    +  misc_feature   bom (fragment): basis of mobility region from pBR322
   6148..6295    +  promoter       TRP1 promoter: S. cerevisiae TRP1
   6296..6970    +  CDS            TRP1: phosphoribosylanthranilate isomerase, required for tryptophan biosynthesis; S. cerevisiae TRP1; yeast auxotrophic marker
   7021..7072    +  misc_feature   bom (fragment): basis of mobility region from pBR322
   7100..7528    -  rep_origin     f1 ori (sequence partly withheld): f1 bacteriophage origin of replication; arrow indicates direction of (+) strand synthesis
   7532..29      -  CDS            lacZα (fragment) (across the origin): LacZα fragment of β-galactosidase; lacZ fragment
>Addgene plasmid #168400 | pTL339 | addgene full sequence | sequence record 349796 | Addgene NGS Result
CGGTGCGGGCCTCTTCGCTATTACGCCAGATCCTTTTGTTGTTTCCGGGTGTACAATATGGACTTCCTCT
TTTCTGGCAACCAAACCCATACATCGGGATTCCTATAATACCTTCGTTGGTCTCCCTAACATGTAGGTGG
CGGAGGGGAGATATACAATAGAACAGATACCAGACAAGACATAATGGGCTAAACAAGACTACACCAATTA
CACTGCCTCATTGATGGTGGTACATAACGAACTAATACTGTAGCCCTAGACTTGATAGCCATCATCATAT
CGAAGTTTCACTACCCTTTTTCCATTTGCCATCTATTGAAGTAATAATAGGCGCATGCAACTTCTTTTCT
TTTTTTTTCTTTTCTCTCTCCCCCGTTGTTGTCTCACCATATCCGCAATGACAAAAAAATGATGGAAGAC
ACTAAAGGAAAAAATTAACGACAAAGACAGCACCAACAGATGTCGTTGTTCCAGAGCTGATGAGGGGTAT
CTCGAAGCACACGAAACTTTTTCCTTCCTTCATTCACGCACACTACTCTCTAATGAGCAACGGTATACGG
CCTTCCTTCCAGTTACTTGAATTTGAAATAAAAAAAAGTTTGCTGTCTTGCTATCAAGTATAAATAGACC
TGCAATTATTAATCTTTTGTTTCCTCGTCATTGTTCTCGTTCCCTTTCTTCCTTGTTTCTTTTTCTGCAC
AATATTTCAAGCTATACCAAGCATACAATCAACTCCAAGCTTGAAGCAAGCCTCCTGAAAGATGAAGCTA
CTGTCTTCTATCGAACAAGCATGCGATATTTGCCGACTTAAAAAGCTCAAGTGCTCCAAAGAAAAACCGA
AGTGCGCCAAGTGTCTGAAGAACAACTGGGAGTGTCGCTACTCTCCCAAAACCAAAAGGTCTCCGCTGAC
TAGGGCACATCTGACAGAAGTGGAATCAAGGCTAGAAAGACTGGAACAGCTATTTCTACTGATTTTTCCT
CGAGAAGACCTTGACATGATTTTGAAAATGGATTCTTTACAGGATATAAAAGCATTGTTAACAGGATTAT
TTGTACAAGATAATGTGAATAAAGATGCCGTCACAGATAGATTGGCTTCAGTGGAGACTGATATGCCTCT
AACATTGAGACAGCATAGAATAAGTGCGACATCATCATCGGAAGAGAGTAGTAACAAAGGTCAAAGACAG
TTGACTGTATCGCCGGAATTTGTAATACGACTCACTATAGGGCGAGCCGCCATCATGGAGGAGCAGAAGC
TGATCTCAGAGGAGGACCTGCATATGGCCATGGAGGCCGAATTCATGGCCATCCTGGTGATTACCGTGAA
CATGCAGTGCTGCCGCTGCAAAGAGAAGATCGACAAGATCCTGAACTGCCTGCGCTGCAAACATTGCATC
GAGAAGATCGAGTACGAGGGCGAGAAAGTGATTGTGCGCGGTGGCTTTTGCGCCGAGGAACTGCGCAAAT
GCATTTGGCGCAAAGCCGGTTGCAAAGTGATCGTGAGCATCGTGATCGTGGAACTGTGGCCGCCGCCGAA
ACCGAAACCGGTGGAAGTGAATGTGAGCGTGAAAGGATCCGTCGACCTGCAGCGGCCGCATAACTAGCAT
AACCCCTTGGGGCCTCTAAACGGGTCTTGAGGGGTTTTTTGCGCGCTTGCAGCCAAGCTAATTCCGGGCG
AATTTCTTATGATTTATGATTTTTATTATTAAATAAGTTATAAAAAAAATAAGTGTATACAAATTTTAAA
GTGACTCTTAGGTTTTAAAACGAAAATTCTTATTCTTGAGTAACTCTTTCCTGTAGGTCAGGTTGCTTTC
TCAGGTATAGCATGAGGTCGCTCTTATTGACCACACCTCTACCGGCATGCAAGCTTGGCGTAATCATGGT
CATAGCTGTTTCCTGTGTGAAATTGTTATCCGCTCACAATTCCACACAACATACGAGCCGGAAGCATAAA
GTGTAAAGCCTGGGGTGCCTAATGAGTGAGCTAACTCACATTAATTGCGTTGCGCTCACTGCCCGCTTTC
CAGTCGGGAAACCTGTCGTGCCAGCTGCATTAATGAATCGGCCAACGCGCGGGGAGAGGCGGTTTGCGTA
TTGGGCGCTCTTCCGCTTCCTCGCTCACTGACTCGCTGCGCTCGGTCGTTCGGCTGCGGCGAGCGGTATC
AGCTCACTCAAAGGCGGTAATACGGTTATCCACAGAATCAGGGGATAACGCAGGAAAGAACATGTGAGCA
AAAGGCCAGCAAAAGGCCAGGAACCGTAAAAAGGCCGCGTTGCTGGCGTTTTTCCATAGGCTCCGCCCCC
CTGACGAGCATCACAAAAATCGACGCTCAAGTCAGAGGTGGCGAAACCCGACAGGACTATAAAGATACCA
GGCGTTTCCCCCTGGAAGCTCCCTCGTGCGCTCTCCTGTTCCGACCCTGCCGCTTACCGGATACCTGTCC
GCCTTTCTCCCTTCGGGAAGCGTGGCGCTTTCTCATAGCTCACGCTGTAGGTATCTCAGTTCGGTGTAGG
TCGTTCGCTCCAAGCTGGGCTGTGTGCACGAACCCCCCGTTCAGCCCGACCGCTGCGCCTTATCCGGTAA
CTATCGTCTTGAGTCCAACCCGGTAAGACACGACTTATCGCCACTGGCAGCAGCCACTGGTAACAGGATT
AGCAGAGCGAGGTATGTAGGCGGTGCTACAGAGTTCTTGAAGTGGTGGCCTAACTACGGCTACACTAGAA
GAACAGTATTTGGTATCTGCGCTCTGCTGAAGCCAGTTACCTTCGGAAAAAGAGTTGGTAGCTCTTGATC
CGGCAAACAAACCACCGCTGGTAGCGGTGGTTTTTTTGTTTGCAAGCAGCAGATTACGCGCAGAAAAAAA
GGATCTCAAGAAGATCCTTTGATCTTTTCTACGGGGTCTGACGCTCAGTGGAACGAAAACTCACGTTAAG
GGATTTTGGTCATGAGATTATCAAAAAGGATCTTCACCTAGATCCTTTTAAATTAAAAATGAAGTTTTAA
ATCAATCTAAAGTATATATGAGTAACCTGAGGCTATGGCAGGGCCTGCCGCCCCGACGTTGGCTGCGAGC
CCTGGGCCTTCACCCGAACTTGGGGGGTGGGGTGGGGAAAAGGAAGAAACGCGGGCGTATTGGCCCCAAT
GGGGTCTCGGTGGGGTATCGACAGAGTGCCAGCCCTGGGACCGAACCCCGCGTTTATGAACAAACGACCC
AACACCGTGCGTTTTATTCTGTCTTTTTATTGCCGTCATAGCGCGGGTTCCTTCCGGTATTGTCTCCTTC
CGTGTTTCAGTTAGCCTCCCCCTAGGGTGGGCGAAGAACTCCAGCATGAGATCCCCGCGCTGGAGGATCA
TCCAGCCGGCGTCCCGGAAAACGATTCCGAAGCCCAACCTTTCATAGAAGGCGGCGGTGGAATCGAAATC
TCGTGATGGCAGGTTGGGCGTCGCTTGGTCGGTCATTTCGAACCCCAGAGTCCCGCTCAGAAGAACTCGT
CAAGAAGGCGATAGAAGGCGATGCGCTGCGAATCGGGAGCGGCGATACCGTAAAGCACGAGGAAGCGGTC
AGCCCATTCGCCGCCAAGCTCTTCAGCAATATCACGGGTAGCCAACGCTATGTCCTGATAGCGGTCCGCC
ACACCCAGCCGGCCACAGTCGATGAATCCAGAAAAGCGGCCATTTTCCACCATGATATTCGGCAAGCAGG
CATCGCCATGAGTCACGACGAGATCCTCGCCGTCGGGCATGCTCGCCTTGAGCCTGGCGAACAGTTCGGC
TGGCGCGAGCCCCTGATGCTCTTCGTCCAGATCATCCTGATCGACAAGACCGGCTTCCATCCGAGTACGT
GCTCGCTCGATGCGATGTTTCGCTTGGTGGTCGAATGGGCAGGTAGCCGGATCAAGCGTATGCAGCCGCC
GCATTGCATCAGCCATGATGGATACTTTCTCGGCAGGAGCAAGGTGAGATGACAGGAGATCCTGCCCCGG
CACTTCGCCCAATAGCAGCCAGTCCCTTCCCGCTTCAGTGACAACGTCGAGCACAGCTGCGCAAGGAACG
CCCGTCGTGGCCAGCCACGATAGCCGCGCTGCCTCGTCTTGCAGTTCATTCAGGGCACCGGACAGGTCGG
TCTTGACAAAAAGAACCGGGCGCCCCTGCGCTGACAGCCGGAACACGGCGGCATCAGAGCAGCCGATTGT
CTGTTGTGCCCAGTCATAGCCGAATAGCCTCTCCACCCAAGCGGCCGGAGAACCTGCGTGCAATCCATCT
TGTTCAATCATACTCTTCCTTTTTCAATATTATTGAAGCATTTATCAGGGTTATTGTCTCATGAGCGGAT
ACATATTTGAATGTATTTAGAAAAATAAACAAATAGGGGTTCCGCGCACATTTCCCCGAAAAGTGCCACC
TGAACGAAGCATCTGTGCTTCATTTTGTAGAACAAAAATGCAACGCGAGAGCGCTAATTTTTCAAACAAA
GAATCTGAGCTGCATTTTTACAGAACAGAAATGCAACGCGAAAGCGCTATTTTACCAACGAAGAATCTGT
GCTTCATTTTTGTAAAACAAAAATGCAACGCGAGAGCGCTAATTTTTCAAACAAAGAATCTGAGCTGCAT
TTTTACAGAACAGAAATGCAACGCGAGAGCGCTATTTTACCAACAAAGAATCTATACTTCTTTTTTGTTC
TACAAAAATGCATCCCGAGAGCGCTATTTTTCTAACAAAGCATCTTAGATTACTTTTTTTCTCCTTTGTG
CGCTCTATAATGCAGTCTCTTGATAACTTTTTGCACTGTAGGTCCGTTAAGGTTAGAAGAAGGCTACTTT
GGTGTCTATTTTCTCTTCCATAAAAAAAGCCTGACTCCACTTCCCGCGTTTACTGATTACTAGCGAAGCT
GCGGGTGCATTTTTTCAAGATAAAGGCATCCCCGATTATATTCTATACCGATGTGGATTGCGCATACTTT
GTGAACAGAAAGTGATAGCGTTGATGATTCTTCATTGGTCAGAAAATTATGAACGGTTTCTTCTATTTTG
TCTCTATATACTACGTATAGGAAATGTTTACATTTTCGTATTGTTTTCGATTCACTCTATGAATAGTTCT
TACTACAATTTTTTTGTCTAAAGAGTAATACTAGAGATAAACATAAAAAATGTAGAGGTCGAGTTTAGAT
GCAAGTTCAAGGAGCGAAAGGTGGATGGGTAGGTTATATAGGGATATAGCACAGAGATATATAGCAAAGA
GATACTTTTGAGCAATGTTTGTGGAAGCGGTATTCGCAATATTTTAGTAGCTCGTTACAGTCCGGTGCGT
TTTTGGTTTTTTGAAAGTGCGTCTTCAGAGCGCTTTTGGTTTTCAAAAGCGCTCTGAAGTTCCTATACTT
TCTAGAGAATAGGAACTTCGGAATAGGAACTTCAAAGCGTTTCCGAAAACGAGCGCTTCCGAAAATGCAA
CGCGAGCTGCGCACATACAGCTCACTGTTCACGTCGCACCTATATCTGCGTGTTGCCTGTATATATATAT
ACATGAGAAGAACGGCATAGTGCGTGTTTATGCTTAAATGCGTACTTATATGCGTCTATTTATGTAGGAT
GAAAGGTAGTCTAGTACCTCCTGTGATATTATCCCATTCCATGCGGGGTATCGTATGCTTCCTTCAGCAC
TACCCTTTAGCTGTTCTATATGCTGCCACTCCTCAATTGGATTAGTCTCATCCTTCAATGCTATCATTTC
CTTTGATATTGGATCATACTAAGAAACCATTATTATCATGACATTAACCTATAAAAATAGGCGTATCACG
AGGCCCTTTCGTCTCGCGCGTTTCGGTGATGACGGTGAAAACCTCTGACACATGCAGCTCCCGGAGACGG
TCACAGCTTGTCTGTAAGCGGATGCCGGGAGCAGACAAGCCCGTCAGGGCGCGTCAGCGGGTGTTGGCGG
GTGTCGGGGCTGGCTTAACTATGCGGCATCAGAGCAGATTGTACTGAGAGTGCACCATAGATCAACGACA
TTACTATATATATAATATAGGAAGCATTTAATAGAACAGCATCGTAATATATGTGTACTTTGCAGTTATG
ACGCCAGATGGCAGTAGTGGAAGATATTCTTTATTGAAAAATAGCTTGTCACCTTACGTACAATCTTGAT
CCGGAGCTTTTCTTTTTTTGCCGATTAAGAATTAATTCGGTCGAAAAAAGAAAAGGAGAGGGCCAAGAGG
GAGGGCATTGGTGACTATTGAGCACGTGAGTATACGTGATTAAGCACACAAAGGCAGCTTGGAGTATGTC
TGTTATTAATTTCACAGGTAGTTCTGGTCCATTGGTGAAAGTTTGCGGCTTGCAGAGCACAGAGGCCGCA
GAATGTGCTCTAGATTCCGATGCTGACTTGCTGGGTATTATATGTGTGCCCAATAGAAAGAGAACAATTG
ACCCGGTTATTGCAAGGAAAATTTCAAGTCTTGTAAAAGCATATAAAAATAGTTCAGGCACTCCGAAATA
CTTGGTTGGCGTGTTTCGTAATCAACCTAAGGAGGATGTTTTGGCTCTGGTCAATGATTACGGCATTGAT
ATCGTCCAACTGCATGGAGATGAGTCGTGGCAAGAATACCAAGAGTTCCTCGGTTTGCCAGTTATTAAAA
GACTCGTATTTCCAAAAGACTGCAACATACTACTCAGTGCAGCTTCACAGAAACCTCATTCGTTTATTCC
CTTGTTTGATTCAGAAGCAGGTGGGACAGGTGAACTTTTGGATTGGAACTCGATTTCTGACTGGGTTGGA
AGGCAAGAGAGCCCCGAAAGCTTACATTTTATGTTAGCTGGTGGACTGACGCCAGAAAATGTTGGTGATG
CGCTTAGATTAAATGGCGTTATTGGTGTTGATGTAAGCGGAGGTGTGGAGACAAATGGTGTAAAAGACTC
TAACAAAATAGCAAATTTCGTCAAAAATGCTAAGAAATAGGTTATTACTGAGTAGTATTTATTTAAGTAT
TGTTTGTGCACTTGCCGATCTATGCGGTGTGAAATACCGCACAGATGCGTAAGGAGAAAATACCGCATCA
GGAAATTGTAAGCGTTAATATTTTGTTAAAATTCGCGTTAAATTTTTGTTAAATCAGCTCATTTTTTAAC
CAATAGGCCGAAATCGGCAAAATCCCTTATAAATCAAAAGAATAGACCGAGATAGGGT
[37 nt withheld, positions 7199-7235]
AAAGAACGTGGACTCCAACGTCAAAGG
[49 nt withheld, positions 7263-7311]
T
[91 nt withheld, positions 7313-7403]
G
[124 nt withheld, positions 7405-7528]
CCATTCGCCATTCAGGCTGCGCAACTGTTGGGAAGGGCGAT
