>Addgene plasmid #168400 | pTL339 | depositor partial sequence | sequence record 326500 | insert
GAATTCATGGCCATCCTGGTGATTACCGTGAACATGCAGTGCTGCCGCTGCAAAGAGAAGATCGACAAGA
TCCTGAACTGCCTGCGCTGCAAACATTGCATCGAGAAGATCGAGTACGAGGGCGAGAAAGTGATTGTGCG
CGGTGGCTTTTGCGCCGAGGAACTGCGCAAATGCATTTGGCGCAAAGCCGGTTGCAAAGTGATCGTGAGC
ATCGTGATCGTGGAACTGTGGCCGCCGCCGAAACCGAAACCGGTGGAAGTGAATGTGAGCGTGAAAGGAT
CC
